Addgene plasmid #167509: pWVR5
Purpose: Broad-Host range expression vector, pSa origin, VanRAM repressor, PVanCC promoter, mRFP, Gentamicin Resistance Marker.
Depositing lab: Christopher Reisch. Depositing organization: University of Florida. Publication: A plasmid toolbox for controlled gene expression across the Proteobacteria. Schuster LA, Reisch CR. Nucleic Acids Res. 2021 Jun 14. pii: 6298615. doi: 10.1093/nar/gkab496. PubMed 34125913.
Backbone
  Vector backbone: pWVR5
  Vector type: Bacterial Expression, Synthetic Biology
Growth in bacteria
  Bacterial resistance: Gentamicin, 10 μg/mL
  Growth temperature: 37°C
  Growth strain: DH5alpha
  Copy number: Low Copy
Gene/Insert
  Gene/Insert name: VanRAM-mRFP
  Species: Synthetic
  Promoter: PVanCC
  Cloning method: Ligation Independent Cloning
Resource information
  A portion of this plasmid was derived from a plasmid made by: sAJM.1506 was from Addgene plasmid #108254
Terms and licenses: Academic/Nonprofit Terms; Industry Terms: Not Available to Industry
How to cite: pWVR5 was a gift from Christopher Reisch (Addgene plasmid # 167509 ; http://n2t.net/addgene:167509 ; RRID:Addgene_167509)
