[The description below was written by a language model from this plasmid's Addgene catalogue record and pLannotate feature annotations shown in this document.]
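Description:
pWVR5 is a low-copy, broad-host-range bacterial expression vector from a synthetic-biology plasmid toolbox designed for controlled gene expression across the Proteobacteria. It replicates from the pSa origin, with the adjacent pSa RepA replication protein encoded on the plasmid, and is selected with gentamicin through the aacC1 gentamicin acetyltransferase gene, which sits downstream of a class 1 integron Pc promoter. The annotated sequence (about 6.8 kb) also carries two open reading frames matching a Shigella flexneri nuclease gene (nuc) and its neighbouring putative regulator. They lie just downstream of the pSa origin and may be part of that region, although the record does not say so.

The payload is a vanillate-type inducible expression module: the engineered VanRAM repressor controls the PVanCC promoter, which drives the monomeric red fluorescent protein mRFP1 as a reporter. The automated feature table does not annotate the VanR coding sequence or PVanCC by name. A lacI promoter fragment on the reverse strand may be the element driving the repressor, and a partial J23119 match upstream of mRFP1 probably reflects the core of the hybrid promoter, but these are inferences rather than recorded facts. Between the promoter region and mRFP1 lies the sTRSV hammerhead ribozyme, a self-cleaving insulator that standardises the 5′ end of the transcript so that expression is less dependent on promoter context. A his operon terminator and a BioBrick suffix follow the cassette, and short lacZα, lacI and CmR fragments appear to be cloning remnants. The regulator components derive in part from a previously deposited sensor strain. The plasmid serves to characterise inducible expression in diverse hosts, and presumably as a backbone in which mRFP can be swapped for a gene of interest.
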