Features (pLannotate 1.2.2; 15 found; start..end, strand, type, name):
     28..48      +  misc_feature   BioBrick suffix: universal suffix for all parts
     49..106     +  terminator     his operon terminator: This putative transcriptin terminator from the E. coli his operon has a 2-bp deletion introduced during synthesis. Its efficiency has not been determined.
    951..1922    +  CDS            RepA: replication protein of plasmid pSa; repA
   1959..2394    +  rep_origin     pSa ori: origin of replication from bacterial plasmid pSa
   2640..3266    +  CDS            YNU1_SHIFL: Protein predicted: Swiss-Prot protein existence level 4. May influence the expression of the nuc gene. From Shigella flexneri.
   3266..3787    +  CDS            nuc: NUC_SHIFL - Protein inferred from homology: Swiss-Prot protein existence level 3. From Shigella flexneri.
   3960..3990    -  CDS            lacZα (fragment): LacZα fragment of β-galactosidase; lacZ fragment
   4779..4825    -  promoter       lacI promoter (fragment): lacI
   4916..4940    +  promoter       J23119(SpeI) promoter (fragment): bacterial promoter (Registry of Standard Biological Parts BBa J23119) modified to end with an SpeI site
   4957..5006    +  misc_RNA       sTRSV HHRz: hammerhead ribozyme from the tobacco ringspot virus satellite RNA (Khvorova et al., 2003)
   5069..5743    +  CDS            mRFP1: mRFP1 is a basic (constitutively fluorescent) red fluorescent protein published in 2002, derived from Discosoma sp.. It is reported to be a somewhat slowly-maturing monomer with low acid sensitivity.
   5774..5858    -  CDS            lacI (fragment): lac repressor; lacI; The lac repressor binds to the lac operator to inhibit transcription in E. coli. This inhibition can be relieved by adding lactose or isopropyl-β-D-thiogalactopyranoside (IPTG).
   5869..5985    -  CDS            CmR (fragment): chloramphenicol acetyltransferase; cat; confers resistance to chloramphenicol
   6023..6051    +  promoter       Pc promoter: intI1 (promoter lies within the coding sequence); class 1 integron promoter
   6240..6773    +  CDS            GmR: gentamycin acetyltransferase; aacC1; confers resistance to gentamycin
>Addgene plasmid #167509 | pWVR5 | addgene full sequence | sequence record 333084 | Addgene NGS Result
GGTGGCACTTTTCGGGGAGACATCGCTTACTAGTAGCGGCCGCTGCAGTCCGGCAAAAAAGGGCAAGGTG
TCACCACCCTGCCCTTTTTCTTTAAAACCGAAAAGATTACTTCGCGTTATGCAGGCTTCCTCGCTCACTG
ACTCGCTGCGCTCGGTCGTTCGGCTGCGGCGAGCGGTATCAGCTCACTCAAAGGCGGTAATCAAACCAAC
GTTTTATCTATACCGCTACAGGGTATTTAATTCCTATTTAATCTGCGCTAGAATGAGGCATGTTTAACCG
AATCTGACGTTTTCCCTGCAAATGCCAAAATACTATGCCTATCTCCGGGTTTCGCGTGACGGCCAAGACC
CGGAAAACCAAAAATACGGTTTGCTCGAATACGCGAACGCCAAAGGCTTCGCGCCGCTACAGATCGAGGA
AGAAATTGCCAGCAGAGCAAAGGACTGGCGCAAGCGCAAGCTCGGAGCAATCATCGAAAAGGCCGAGCGT
GGCGACGTGCTACTGACGCCGGAGATTACGCGCATTGCCGGTTCCGCCCTCGCCGCCTTGGAAATTCTCA
AAGCGGCGAGCGAGCGCGGCCTAATCGTCCATGTGACCAAACAGAAGATCATCATGGACGGCAGCCTACA
AAGCGACATCATGGCAACCGTGCTTGGCTTGGCTGCACAGATCGAGCGGCATTTCATTCAGGCACGTACC
ACCGAGGCGCTACAAGTCGCCAGAGAGCGCGGCAAGACGCTCGGGCGACCCAAGGGCAGCAAATCGAGCG
CCTTGAAGCTGGACAGCCGTATTGATGAAGTACAGGCATACGTGAACCTTGGCTTGCCGCAAAGTCGCGC
AGCCGAGTTGTTAGGCGTCAGCCCTCACACCTTGCGCCTGTTCATCAAACGCCGGAACATCAAACCCACA
AACACTAGACCAACCATCACCATGCCGGGGAGGGAACAACATGCCTAAGAACAACAAAGCCCCCGGCCAT
CGTATCAACGAGATCATCAAGACGAGCCTCGCGCTCGAAATGGAGGATGCCCGCGAAGCTGGCTTAGTCG
GCTACATGGCCCGTTGCCTTGTGCAAGCGACCATGCCCCACACCGACCCCAAGACCAGCTACTTTGAGCG
CACCAATGGCATCGTCACCTTGTCGATCATGGGCAAGCCGAGCATCGGCCTGCCCTACGGTTCTATGCCG
CGCACCTTGCTTGCTTGGATATGCACCGAGGCCGTGCGAACGAAAGACCCCGTGTTGAACCTTGGCCGGT
CGCAATCGGAATTTCTACAAAGGCTCGGAATGCACACCGATGGCCGTTACACGGCCACCCTTCGCAATCA
GGCGCAACGCCTGTTTTCATCCATGATTTCGCTTGCCGGCGAGCAAGGCAATGACTTCGGCATTGAGAAC
GTCGTCATTGCCAAGCGCGCTTTTCTATTCTGGAATCCCAAGCGGCCAGAAGATCGGGCGCTATGGGATA
GCACCCTCACCCTCACAGGCGATTTCTTCGAGGAAGTCACCCGCTCACCGGTTCCTATCCGAATCGACTA
CCTGCATGCCTTGCGGCAGTCTCCGCTTGCGATGGACATTTACACGTGGCTGACCTATCGCGTGTTCCTG
TTGCGGGCCAAGGGCCGCCCCTTCGTGCAAATCCCTTGGGTCGCCCTGCAAGCGCAATTCGGCTCATCCT
ATGGCAGCCGCGCACGCAACTCGCCCGAACTGGACGATAAGGCCCGAGAGCGGGCAGAGCGGGCAGCACT
CGCCAGCTTCAAATACAACTTCAAAAAGCGCCTACGCGAAGTGTTGATTGTCTATCCCGAGGCAAGCGAC
TGCATCGAAGATGACGGCGAATGCCTGCGCATCAAATCCACACGCCTGCATGTCACCCGCGCACCCGGCA
AGGGCGCTCGCATCGGCCCCCCTCCGACTTGACCAGGCCAACGCTACGCTTGGCTTGGTCAAGCCTTCCC
ATCCAACAGCCCGCCGTCGAGCGGGCTTTTTTATCCCCGGAAGCCTGTGGATAGAGGGTAGTTATCCACG
TGAAACCGCTAATGCCCCGCAAAGCCTTGATTCACGGGGCTTTCCGGCCCGCTCCAAAAACTATCCACGT
GAAATCGCTAATCAGGGTACGTGAAATCGCTAATCGGAGTACGTGAAATCGCTAATAAGGTCACGTGAAA
TCGCTAATCAAAAAGGCACGTGAGAACGCTAATAGCCCTTTCAGATCAACAGCTTGCAAACACCCCTCGC
TCCGGCAAGTAGTTACAGCAAGTAGTATGTTCAATTAGCTTTTCAATTATGAATATATATATCAATTATT
GGTCGCCCTTGGCTTGTGGACAATGCGCTACGCGCACCGGCTCCGCCCGTGGACAACCGCAAGCGGTTGC
CCACCGTCGAGCGCCAGCGCCTTTGCCCACAACCCGGCGGCCGCAACAGATCGTTTTATAAATTTTTTTT
TTTGAAAAAGAAAAAGCCCGAAAGGCGGCAACCTCTCGGGCTTCTGGATTTCCGATCAACGCAGGAGTCG
TTCGGAAAGTAGCTGTTCCAGAATTATAGGCGCAGAGACACCAGATTCCAAGATGGCTCTGTTAAATTGT
TGTAGTATGTAGTATCATACAACATACTACAGTACAGAGGCCCGCAAGAATGGCAATCACTAAACAAGAC
ATTTGGCGAGCAGCCGACGAACTGGACGCCGAAGGCATCCGGCCCACTTTGGCCGCCGTGCGCAAGAAAC
TCGGAAGCGGTAGCTTCACAACCATTTCCGATGCAATGGCTGAATGGAAAAACCGCAAGACCGCCACCCT
GCCCTCATCAGACCCATTGCCGGTTGCAGTCAACGAGCATCTTGCCGAGCTTGGCAATGCGCTATGGGCT
ATCGCCCTGGCGCACGCCAACGCCCGGTTTGACGAAGATCGGAAACAGATCGAGGCCGACAAAGCGGCCA
TCAGCCAGCAGCTTGCCGAAGCAATCGAACTAGCCGACACCTTCACCCGCGAAAACGACCAGCTCCGCGA
ACGAGTGAATCAGCTCGAACCTATGGAACGCGAGCGCGACAAGCTGGCCGACCAGCTTGCCGAAGTGAAA
CGCCGCAGCGGCGAAGAACTAAACCGCTGCATGGAAAAGCTCACCCAACGCGATAACGAGGCTATCGAGG
CCCGCAAACAGGCCAAGGAGGCCATCGAGCGCGCCGCCAGTCTGCAAGGTCAGGTGGAAGCCCTCAAAGA
GCAGGTCGCCAATCTCACAGCCGTCTTGAAAACAGGAGGCAAACAATGAAAAGCGCCCTTGCCGCCCTTC
GCGCGGTCGCGGCCGCTGTCGTCCTAATCGTCAGTGTGCCCGCTTGGGCCGACTTCCGGGGTGAAGTCGT
CCGAATCCTTGACGGTGACACTATCGACGTTTTGGTGAACCGTCAGACCATCCGCGTGAGATTGGCCGAT
ATTGACGCACCGGAAAGCGGCCAAGCCTTCGGCTCCCGTGCTCGCCAACGGCTCGCCGACTTGACCTTTC
GCCAAGAGGTTCAAGTGACCGAAAAAGAGGTTGATCGGTATGGCCGCACTCTTGGGGTCGTTTACGCGCC
GTTGCAATACCCCGGCGGCCAAACACAACTCACCAACATCAATGCGATCATGGTTCAAGAAGGCATGGCC
TGGGCTTACCGTTATTACGGCAAACCAACCGACGCGCAGATGTACGAGTATGAAAAAGAGGCCCGCCGCC
AACGGCTCGGCCTTTGGTCAGACCCGAATGCTCAGGAGCCTTGGAAATGGCGTCGCGCCTCGAAAAATGC
CACGAACTGACACCGGGCACGCCCCTTGTTCGACGCGCCGCAGGCACGTCGAATTTACCGCCGGGACGCC
CCTCGTCCCGACACTTCCAGATCGCCATAGCGCACAGCGCCGATTATCAAAAAGGATCTTCACCTAGATC
CTTTTAAATTAAAAATGAAGTTTTAAATCAATCTAAAGTGTCACGACGTTGTAAAACGACGGCCAGTGAA
ACAGACGAAGAATCCATGGTCAATCTGCACGAATTGACCATGCTGCACCCAGCGGTGCGCCTGCGCTTGC
TGCTGCTTCAAAAACTTTTGCATTACGAATTGCTGCCAGTGCATGATCACGCATAATACGTTCTGCACCT
TCGGCATCACCACAGCTAACTGCATCCAGAACTGCCTGATGCTGACGATGTGCTGCCAGCAGATGTTCAT
ATTCGGCAGACAGGTCCATCAGATCCAGGGCCAGTGCACCGGCTGCTGCAAACGGTTCAAAACCATTACG
TGCCAGTGCGCTTTCAACTGCACCATTACCTGCTGCGCTAACCAGGGTATCATGAAATGCCTGATTATAT
GCGGCATAACGATCCAGATCTTCACCATTCAGGCGACCGGCTGCAAACAGTGCTTCACCTTCTGCAATCA
GTACAACAAAACGTGCATGGGTTTCTGAGGTCATACCACGTTCTGCCAGACGACGTGCTGCAAAACCTTC
CAGAACACCACGAACTTCAATTGCATCACGAATCTGATCGCTGCTAACACCACGGGCTGCATAACCACGT
GCACCCAGACGAACAACCAGACCTTCTTGTTCCAGTGAACGCAGTGCGATACGAACCGGCATACGGCTAA
CACCCAGTGCTGCTGCGGTCGGAATTTCTGCAATACGTTCACCACTTTTGATTTCACCGCTTGCAATCAT
TTTACGCAGTGCCATCATAACACGCTGACCCGGTTTAATACGAGGCATGTCCATGTCTATCCTCCTTATT
TACGTTCGTTAGTTTAAGCGGGCGCTATCATGCCATACCGCGAAAGGTTTTGCGCCATTCGATGGCGCGC
CGCCAATTATTGAAGGCCTCCCTAACGGGGGGCCTTTTTTTGTTTCTGGTCTCCCGCTTAACGATCGTTG
GCTGATTGGATCCAATTGACAGCTAGCTCAGTCCTAGGTACCATTGGATCCAATAGCTGTCACCGGATGT
GCTTTCCGGTCTGATGAGTCCGTGAGGACGAAACAGCCTCTACAAATAATTTTGTTTAAGAACTGGGAAG
AGCGCAGATTAAAGAGGAGAAATACTAGATGGCTTCCTCCGAAGACGTTATCAAAGAGTTCATGCGTTTC
AAAGTTCGTATGGAAGGTTCCGTTAACGGTCACGAGTTCGAAATCGAAGGTGAAGGTGAAGGTCGTCCGT
ACGAAGGTACCCAGACCGCTAAACTGAAAGTTACCAAAGGTGGTCCGCTGCCGTTCGCTTGGGACATCCT
GTCCCCGCAGTTCCAGTACGGTTCCAAAGCTTACGTTAAACACCCGGCTGACATCCCGGACTACCTGAAA
CTGTCCTTCCCGGAAGGTTTCAAATGGGAACGTGTTATGAACTTCGAAGACGGTGGTGTTGTTACCGTTA
CCCAGGACTCCTCCCTGCAAGACGGTGAGTTCATCTACAAAGTTAAACTGCGTGGTACCAACTTCCCGTC
CGACGGTCCGGTTATGCAGAAAAAAACCATGGGTTGGGAAGCTTCCACCGAACGTATGTACCCGGAAGAC
GGTGCTCTGAAAGGTGAAATCAAAATGCGTCTGAAACTGAAAGACGGTGGTCACTACGACGCTGAAGTTA
AAACCACCTACATGGCTAAAAAACCGGTTCAGCTGCCGGGTGCTTACAAAACCGACATCAAACTGGACAT
CACCTCCCACAACGAAGACTACACCATCGTTGAACAGTACGAACGTGCTGAAGGTCGTCACTCCACCGGT
GCTTAATAACGCTGATAGTGCTAGTGTAGATCGCGCTTTCCAGTCGGGAAACCTGTCGTGCCAGCTGCAT
TAATGAATCGGCCAACGCGCGGGGAGAGGCGGTTTGCGTATTGGGCGCATGCATAAAAACTGTTGTAATT
CATTAAGCATTCTGCCGACATGGAATCCATCACAAACGGCATGATGAACCTGAATCGCCAGCGGCATCAG
CACCTTGTCGCCTTGCGTATAATATTTGCCCATGGACGCACACCGTGGAAACGGATGAAGGCACGAACCC
AGTTGACATAAGCCTGTTCGGTTCGTAAACTGTAATGCAAGTAGCGTATGCGCTCACGCAACTGGTCCAG
AACCTTGACCGAACGCAGCGGTGGTAACGGCGCAGTGGCGGTTTTCATGGCTTGTTATGACTGTTTTTTT
GTACAGTCTATGCCTCGGGCATCCAAGCAGCAAGCGCGTTACGCCGTGGGTCGATGTTTGATGTTATGGA
GCAGCAACGATGTTACGCAGCAGCAACGATGTTACGCAGCAGGGCAGTCGCCCTAAAACAAAGTTAGGTG
GCTCAAGTATGGGCATCATTCGCACATGTAGGCTCGGCCCTGACCAAGTCAAATCCATGCGGGCTGCTCT
TGATCTTTTCGGTCGTGAGTTCGGAGACGTAGCCACCTACTCCCAACATCAGCCGGACTCCGATTACCTC
GGGAACTTGCTCCGTAGTAAGACATTCATCGCGCTTGCTGCCTTCGACCAAGAAGCGGTTGTTGGCGCTC
TCGCGGCTTACGTTCTGCCCAAGTTTGAGCAGCCGCGTAGTGAGATCTATATCTATGATCTCGCAGTCTC
CGGAGAGCACCGGAGGCAGGGCATTGCCACCGCGCTCATCAATCTCCTCAAGCATGAGGCCAACGCGCTT
GGTGCTTATGTGATCTACGTGCAAGCAGATTACGGTGACGATCCCGCAGTGGCTCTCTATACAAAGTTGG
GCATACGGGAAGAAGTGATGCACTTTGATATCGACCCAAGTACCGCCACCTAACAATTCGTTCAAGCCGA
GATCGGCTTCCCGGCCGCGGAGTTGTTCGGTAAATTGTCACAACGCCGCA
